Addgene plasmid #120071: pMaCTag-Z28
Purpose: Template for C-terminal PCR tagging of mammalian genes (Zeocin selection) with 3xHA
Depositing lab: Michael Knop. Depositing organization: Universitaet Heidelberg. Publication: CRISPR-Cas12a-assisted PCR tagging of mammalian genes. Fueller J, Herbst K, Meurer M, Gubicza K, Kurtulmus B, Knopf JD, Kirrmaier D, Buchmuller BC, Pereira G, Lemberg MK, Knop M. J Cell Biol. 2020 Jun 1;219(6). pii: 151766. doi: 10.1083/jcb.201910210. PubMed 32406907.
Backbone
  Vector backbone: pFA6a
  Backbone size w/o insert (bp): 2412
  Vector type: PCR Template
  Selectable markers: Zeocin
Growth in bacteria
  Bacterial resistance: Ampicillin, 100 μg/mL
  Growth temperature: 37°C
  Growth strain: DH5alpha
  Copy number: High Copy
Gene/Insert
  Gene/Insert name: 3xHA
  Species: H. sapiens (human)
  Promoter: None
  Tag / fusion protein: 3xHA (C terminal on backbone)
  Cloning method: Restriction Enzyme; 5′ cloning site BamHI (not destroyed); 3′ cloning site SpeI (not destroyed)
  Sequencing primers: 5′ SP6; 3′ AAACCACAACTAGAATGCAGTG
Terms and licenses: Academic/Nonprofit Terms; Industry Terms: Not Available to Industry
Depositor comments: Template plasmid for C-terminal PCR tagging of mammalian genes. For M1 and M2 tagging oligo design please visit www.pcr-tagging.com Please visit https://www.biorxiv.org/content/early/2018/11/20/473876 for BioRxiv preprint
How to cite: pMaCTag-Z28 was a gift from Michael Knop (Addgene plasmid # 120071 ; http://n2t.net/addgene:120071 ; RRID:Addgene_120071)
