[The description below was written by a language model from this plasmid's Addgene catalogue record, the feature table of its GenBank file and pLannotate feature annotations shown in this document.]
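Description:
pMaCTag-Z28 is a 3,958 bp PCR-template plasmid built on the pFA6a backbone, intended not for direct expression but as the source of a cassette for C-terminal tagging of endogenous mammalian genes in the CRISPR-Cas12a-assisted PCR tagging method. It is maintained in E. coli at high copy through a ColE1/pUC-type origin and selected with ampicillin via the bla gene. SP6 and T7 phage promoters flank the cassette region and serve mainly as sequencing landmarks. Short lacI, rop and bom fragments detected in the backbone are vestigial.

The amplifiable module begins with a promoterless 3xHA coding sequence (cloned between BamHI and SpeI) followed by an SV40 polyadenylation signal. No promoter is needed because the tag is meant to be fused in frame to the 3′ end of a chromosomal open reading frame and expressed from that gene's own regulatory sequences. Downstream lies a Zeocin selection unit consisting of the SV40 enhancer/early promoter (which includes the SV40 origin), a Kozak sequence, the Sh ble gene and a bGH polyadenylation signal, followed by a human U6 RNA polymerase III promoter at the cassette's distal end. In this tagging scheme the gene-specific M1 and M2 oligos supply homology arms, and the U6 promoter is positioned so that the reverse oligo can add a Cas12a crRNA sequence, although the record itself does not spell out this detail. Two loxP sites bracket the selection marker and U6 promoter, which would in principle allow Cre-mediated removal of these elements after integration, leaving the tag and its terminator in place.
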