LOCUS       Exported 3958 bp ds-DNA circular SYN 12-MAY-2021
DEFINITION  Template for C-terminal PCR tagging of mammalian genes (Zeocin
            selection) with 3xHA.
ACCESSION   .
VERSION     .
KEYWORDS    pMaCTag-Z28
SOURCE      synthetic DNA construct
  ORGANISM  synthetic DNA construct
REFERENCE   1 (bases 1 to 3958)
  AUTHORS   Fueller J, Herbst K, Meurer M, Gubicza K, Kurtulmus B, Knopf JD,
            Kirrmaier D, Buchmuller BC, Pereira G, Lemberg MK, Knop M
  TITLE     CRISPR-Cas12a-assisted PCR tagging of mammalian genes.
  JOURNAL   J Cell Biol. 2020 Jun 1;219(6). pii: 151766. doi:
            10.1083/jcb.201910210.
  PUBMED    32406907
REFERENCE   2 (bases 1 to 3958)
  AUTHORS   .
  TITLE     Direct Submission
  JOURNAL   Exported May 12, 2021 from SnapGene Server 1.1.58
            http://www.snapgene.com
FEATURES             Location/Qualifiers
     source          1..3958
                     /organism="synthetic DNA construct"
                     /mol_type="other DNA"
     promoter        1..19
                     /label=SP6 promoter
                     /note="promoter for bacteriophage SP6 RNA polymerase"
     primer_bind     1..18
                     /label=SP6
                     /note="SP6 promoter, forward primer"
     CDS             81..170
                     /codon_start=1
                     /product="three tandem HA epitope tags"
                     /label=3xHA
                     /translation="YPYDVPDYAGYPYDVPDYAGSYPYDVPDYA"
     polyA_signal    180..301
                     /label=SV40 poly(A) signal
                     /note="SV40 polyadenylation signal"
     primer_bind     complement(217..236)
                     /label=SV40pA-R
                     /note="SV40 polyA, reverse primer"
     primer_bind     271..290
                     /label=EBV-rev
                     /note="SV40 polyA terminator, reverse primer"
     protein_bind    308..341
                     /label=loxP
                     /bound_moiety="Cre recombinase"
                     /note="Cre-mediated recombination occurs in the 8-bp core
                     sequence (GCATACAT)."
     promoter        348..664
                     /label=SV40 promoter
                     /note="SV40 enhancer and early promoter"
     rep_origin      515..650
                     /label=SV40 ori
                     /note="SV40 origin of replication"
     primer_bind     577..596
                     /label=SV40pro-F
                     /note="SV40 promoter/origin, forward primer"
     regulatory      671..680
                     /regulatory_class="other"
                     /note="vertebrate consensus sequence for strong initiation
                     of translation (Kozak, 1987)"
     CDS             677..1051
                     /codon_start=1
                     /gene="Sh ble from Streptoalloteichus hindustanus"
                     /product="antibiotic-binding protein"
                     /label=BleoR
                     /note="confers resistance to bleomycin, phleomycin, and
                     Zeocin(TM)"
                     /translation="MAKLTSAVPVLTARDVAGAVEFWTDRLGFSRDFVEDDFAGVVRDD
                     VTLFISAVQDQVVPDNTLAWVWVRGLDELYAEWSEVVSTNFRDASGPAMTEIGEQPWGR
                     EFALRDPAGNCVHFVAEEQD"
     polyA_signal    1061..1285
                     /label=bGH poly(A) signal
                     /note="bovine growth hormone polyadenylation signal"
     promoter        1292..1532
                     /label=U6 promoter
                     /note="RNA polymerase III promoter for human U6 snRNA"
     primer_bind     1292..1312
                     /label=hU6-F
                     /note="Human U6 promoter, forward primer"
     primer_bind     1463..1482
                     /label=LKO.1 5'
                     /note="Human U6 promoter, forward primer"
     protein_bind    1542..1575
                     /label=loxP
                     /bound_moiety="Cre recombinase"
                     /note="Cre-mediated recombination occurs in the 8-bp core
                     sequence (GCATACAT)."
     primer_bind     complement(1612..1631)
                     /label=T7
                     /note="T7 promoter, forward primer"
     promoter        complement(1613..1631)
                     /label=T7 promoter
                     /note="promoter for bacteriophage T7 RNA polymerase"
     primer_bind     complement(1718..1735)
                     /label=L4440
                     /note="L4440 vector, forward primer"
     rep_origin      complement(1889..2477)
                     /direction=LEFT
                     /label=ori
                     /note="high-copy-number ColE1/pMB1/pBR322/pUC origin of
                     replication"
     primer_bind     complement(1969..1988)
                     /label=pBR322ori-F
                     /note="pBR322 origin, forward primer"
     CDS             complement(2648..3508)
                     /codon_start=1
                     /gene="bla"
                     /product="beta-lactamase"
                     /label=AmpR
                     /note="confers resistance to ampicillin, carbenicillin, and
                     related antibiotics"
                     /translation="MSIQHFRVALIPFFAAFCLPVFAHPETLVKVKDAEDQLGARVGYI
                     ELDLNSGKILESFRPEERFPMMSTFKVLLCGAVLSRIDAGQEQLGRRIHYSQNDLVEYS
                     PVTEKHLTDGMTVRELCSAAITMSDNTAANLLLTTIGGPKELTAFLHNMGDHVTRLDRW
                     EPELNEAIPNDERDTTMPVAMATTLRKLLTGELLTLASRQQLIDWMEADKVAGPLLRSA
                     LPAGWFIADKSGAGERGSRGIIAALGPDGKPSRIVVIYTTGSQATMDERNRQIAEIGAS
                     LIKHW"
     primer_bind     3271..3290
                     /label=Amp-R
                     /note="Ampicillin resistance gene, reverse primer"
     promoter        complement(3509..3613)
                     /gene="bla"
                     /label=AmpR promoter
     primer_bind     3681..3699
                     /label=pBRforEco
                     /note="pBR322 vectors, upsteam of EcoRI site, forward
                     primer"
     primer_bind     complement(3737..3759)
                     /label=pGEX 3'
                     /note="pGEX vectors, reverse primer"
     primer_bind     3859..3878
                     /label=pRS-marker
                     /note="pRS vectors, use to sequence yeast selectable
                     marker"
ORIGIN
        1 atttaggtga cactatagaa cgcggccgcc agctgaagct tcgtacgtca ggtggaggag
       61 gtagtggcgg aggcggatcc tacccatacg atgttcctga ctatgcgggc tatccctatg
      121 acgtcccgga ctatgcagga tcctatccat atgacgttcc agattacgct tgaactagta
      181 acttgtttat tgcagcttat aatggttaca aataaagcaa tagcatcaca aatttcacaa
      241 ataaagcatt tttttcactg cattctagtt gtggtttgtc caaactcatc aatgtatctt
      301 agtcgatata acttcgtata gcatacatta tacgaagtta tgtcgacggt gtggaaagtc
      361 cccaggctcc ccagcaggca gaagtatgca aagcatgcat ctcaattagt cagcaaccag
      421 gtgtggaaag tccccaggct ccccagcagg cagaagtatg caaagcatgc atctcaatta
      481 gtcagcaacc atagtcccgc ccctaactcc gcccatcccg cccctaactc cgcccagttc
      541 cgcccattct ccgccccatg gctgactaat tttttttatt tatgcagagg ccgaggccgc
      601 ctcggcctct gagctattcc agaagtagtg aggaggcttt tttggaggcc taggcttttg
      661 caaagaattc gccaccatgg ccaagttgac cagtgccgtt ccggtgctca ccgcgcgcga
      721 cgtcgccgga gcggtcgagt tctggaccga ccggctcggg ttctcccggg acttcgtgga
      781 ggacgacttc gccggtgtgg tccgggacga cgtgaccctg ttcatcagcg cggtccagga
      841 ccaggtggtg ccggacaaca ccctggcctg ggtgtgggtg cgcggcctgg acgagctgta
      901 cgccgagtgg tcggaggtcg tgtccacgaa cttccgggac gcctccgggc cggccatgac
      961 cgagatcggc gagcagccgt gggggcggga gttcgccctg cgcgacccgg ccggcaactg
     1021 cgtgcacttc gtggccgagg agcaggactg actgcagcga ctgtgccttc tagttgccag
     1081 ccatctgttg tttgcccctc ccccgtgcct tccttgaccc tggaaggtgc cactcccact
     1141 gtcctttcct aataaaatga ggaaattgca tcgcattgtc tgagtaggtg tcattctatt
     1201 ctggggggtg gggtggggca ggacagcaag ggggaggatt gggaagacaa tagcaggcat
     1261 gctggggatg cggtgggctc tatggctcga ggagggccta tttcccatga ttccttcata
     1321 tttgcatata cgatacaagg ctgttagaga gataattgga attaatttga ctgtaaacac
     1381 aaagatatta gtacaaaata cgtgacgtag aaagtaataa tttcttgggt agtttgcagt
     1441 tttaaaatta tgttttaaaa tggactatca tatgcttacc gtaacttgaa agtatttcga
     1501 tttcttggct ttatatatct tgtggaaagg acgaaacacc gataacttcg tatagcatac
     1561 attatacgaa gttatggtac cgatgcagct agcccgcgga tctgccggtc tccctatagt
     1621 gagtcgtatt aatttcgata agccaggtta acctgcatta atgaatcggc caacgcgcgg
     1681 ggagaggcgg tttgcgtatt gggcgctctt ccgcttcctc gctcactgac tcgctgcgct
     1741 cggtcgttcg gctgcggcga gcggtatcag ctcactcaaa ggcggtaata cggttatcca
     1801 cagaatcagg ggataacgca ggaaagaaca tgtgagcaaa aggccagcaa aaggccagga
     1861 accgtaaaaa ggccgcgttg ctggcgtttt tccataggct ccgcccccct gacgagcatc
     1921 acaaaaatcg acgctcaagt cagaggtggc gaaacccgac aggactataa agataccagg
     1981 cgtttccccc tggaagctcc ctcgtgcgct ctcctgttcc gaccctgccg cttaccggat
     2041 acctgtccgc ctttctccct tcgggaagcg tggcgctttc tcatagctca cgctgtaggt
     2101 atctcagttc ggtgtaggtc gttcgctcca agctgggctg tgtgcacgaa ccccccgttc
     2161 agcccgaccg ctgcgcctta tccggtaact atcgtcttga gtccaacccg gtaagacacg
     2221 acttatcgcc actggcagca gccactggta acaggattag cagagcgagg tatgtaggcg
     2281 gtgctacaga gttcttgaag tggtggccta actacggcta cactagaaga acagtatttg
     2341 gtatctgcgc tctgctgaag ccagttacct tcggaaaaag agttggtagc tcttgatccg
     2401 gcaaacaaac caccgctggt agcggtggtt tttttgtttg caagcagcag attacgcgca
     2461 gaaaaaaagg atctcaagaa gatcctttga tcttttctac ggggtctgac gctcagtgga
     2521 acgaaaactc acgttaaggg attttggtca tgagattatc aaaaaggatc ttcacctaga
     2581 tccttttaaa ttaaaaatga agttttaaat caatctaaag tatatatgag taaacttggt
     2641 ctgacagtta ccaatgctta atcagtgagg cacctatctc agcgatctgt ctatttcgtt
     2701 catccatagt tgcctgactc cccgtcgtgt agataactac gatacgggag ggcttaccat
     2761 ctggccccag tgctgcaatg ataccgcgag acccacgctc accggctcca gatttatcag
     2821 caataaacca gccagccgga agggccgagc gcagaagtgg tcctgcaact ttatccgcct
     2881 ccatccagtc tattaattgt tgccgggaag ctagagtaag tagttcgcca gttaatagtt
     2941 tgcgcaacgt tgttgccatt gctacaggca tcgtggtgtc acgctcgtcg tttggtatgg
     3001 cttcattcag ctccggttcc caacgatcaa ggcgagttac atgatccccc atgttgtgca
     3061 aaaaagcggt tagctccttc ggtcctccga tcgttgtcag aagtaagttg gccgcagtgt
     3121 tatcactcat ggttatggca gcactgcata attctcttac tgtcatgcca tccgtaagat
     3181 gcttttctgt gactggtgag tactcaacca agtcattctg agaatagtgt atgcggcgac
     3241 cgagttgctc ttgcccggcg tcaatacggg ataataccgc gccacatagc agaactttaa
     3301 aagtgctcat cattggaaaa cgttcttcgg ggcgaaaact ctcaaggatc ttaccgctgt
     3361 tgagatccag ttcgatgtaa cccactcgtg cacccaactg atcttcagca tcttttactt
     3421 tcaccagcgt ttctgggtga gcaaaaacag gaaggcaaaa tgccgcaaaa aagggaataa
     3481 gggcgacacg gaaatgttga atactcatac tcttcctttt tcaatattat tgaagcattt
     3541 atcagggtta ttgtctcatg agcggataca tatttgaatg tatttagaaa aataaacaaa
     3601 taggggttcc gcgcacattt ccccgaaaag tgccacctga cgtctaagaa accattatta
     3661 tcatgacatt aacctataaa aataggcgta tcacgaggcc ctttcgtctc gcgcgtttcg
     3721 gtgatgacgg tgaaaacctc tgacacatgc agctcccgga gacggtcaca gcttgtctgt
     3781 aagcggatgc cgggagcaga caagcccgtc agggcgcgtc agcgggtgtt ggcgggtgtc
     3841 ggggctggct taactatgcg gcatcagagc agattgtact gagagtgcac catatggaca
     3901 tattgtcgtt agaacgcggc tacaattaat acataacctt atgtatcata cacatacg
//
