Features (pLannotate 1.2.2; 16 found; start..end, strand, type, name):
     64..153     +  CDS            3xHA: three tandem HA epitope tags
    163..284     +  polyA_signal   SV40 poly(A) signal: SV40 polyadenylation signal
    291..324     +  protein_bind   loxP: Cre-mediated recombination occurs in the 8-bp core sequence (GCATACAT). Cre recombinase
    331..647     +  promoter       SV40 promoter: SV40 enhancer and early promoter
    660..1034    +  CDS            BleoR: antibiotic-binding protein; Sh ble from Streptoalloteichus hindustanus; confers resistance to bleomycin, phleomycin, and Zeocin™
   1044..1268    +  polyA_signal   bGH poly(A) signal: bovine growth hormone polyadenylation signal
   1275..1515    +  promoter       U6 promoter: RNA polymerase III promoter for human U6 snRNA
   1525..1558    +  protein_bind   loxP: Cre-mediated recombination occurs in the 8-bp core sequence (GCATACAT). Cre recombinase
   1596..1614    -  promoter       T7 promoter: promoter for bacteriophage T7 RNA polymerase
   1636..1689    -  CDS            lacI (fragment): lac repressor; lacI; The lac repressor binds to the lac operator to inhibit transcription in E. coli. This inhibition can be relieved by adding lactose or isopropyl-β-D-thiogalactopyranoside (IPTG).
   1872..2460    -  rep_origin     ori: high-copy-number ColE1/pMB1/pBR322/pUC origin of replication
   2631..3491    -  CDS            AmpR: β-lactamase; bla; confers resistance to ampicillin, carbenicillin, and related antibiotics
   3492..3596    -  promoter       AmpR promoter: bla
   3691..3726    +  CDS            rop (fragment): Rop protein, which maintains plasmids at low copy number; rop
   3828..3879    +  misc_feature   bom (fragment): basis of mobility region from pBR322
   3942..2       +  promoter       SP6 promoter (across the origin): promoter for bacteriophage SP6 RNA polymerase
>Addgene plasmid #120071 | pMaCTag-Z28 | depositor full sequence | sequence record 228146 | pMaCTag-Z28 sequence 3958 bps
GAACGCGGCCGCCAGCTGAAGCTTCGTACGTCAGGTGGAGGAGGTAGTGGCGGAGGCGGATCCTACCCAT
ACGATGTTCCTGACTATGCGGGCTATCCCTATGACGTCCCGGACTATGCAGGATCCTATCCATATGACGT
TCCAGATTACGCTTGAACTAGTAACTTGTTTATTGCAGCTTATAATGGTTACAAATAAAGCAATAGCATC
ACAAATTTCACAAATAAAGCATTTTTTTCACTGCATTCTAGTTGTGGTTTGTCCAAACTCATCAATGTAT
CTTAGTCGATATAACTTCGTATAGCATACATTATACGAAGTTATGTCGACGGTGTGGAAAGTCCCCAGGC
TCCCCAGCAGGCAGAAGTATGCAAAGCATGCATCTCAATTAGTCAGCAACCAGGTGTGGAAAGTCCCCAG
GCTCCCCAGCAGGCAGAAGTATGCAAAGCATGCATCTCAATTAGTCAGCAACCATAGTCCCGCCCCTAAC
TCCGCCCATCCCGCCCCTAACTCCGCCCAGTTCCGCCCATTCTCCGCCCCATGGCTGACTAATTTTTTTT
ATTTATGCAGAGGCCGAGGCCGCCTCGGCCTCTGAGCTATTCCAGAAGTAGTGAGGAGGCTTTTTTGGAG
GCCTAGGCTTTTGCAAAGAATTCGCCACCATGGCCAAGTTGACCAGTGCCGTTCCGGTGCTCACCGCGCG
CGACGTCGCCGGAGCGGTCGAGTTCTGGACCGACCGGCTCGGGTTCTCCCGGGACTTCGTGGAGGACGAC
TTCGCCGGTGTGGTCCGGGACGACGTGACCCTGTTCATCAGCGCGGTCCAGGACCAGGTGGTGCCGGACA
ACACCCTGGCCTGGGTGTGGGTGCGCGGCCTGGACGAGCTGTACGCCGAGTGGTCGGAGGTCGTGTCCAC
GAACTTCCGGGACGCCTCCGGGCCGGCCATGACCGAGATCGGCGAGCAGCCGTGGGGGCGGGAGTTCGCC
CTGCGCGACCCGGCCGGCAACTGCGTGCACTTCGTGGCCGAGGAGCAGGACTGACTGCAGCGACTGTGCC
TTCTAGTTGCCAGCCATCTGTTGTTTGCCCCTCCCCCGTGCCTTCCTTGACCCTGGAAGGTGCCACTCCC
ACTGTCCTTTCCTAATAAAATGAGGAAATTGCATCGCATTGTCTGAGTAGGTGTCATTCTATTCTGGGGG
GTGGGGTGGGGCAGGACAGCAAGGGGGAGGATTGGGAAGACAATAGCAGGCATGCTGGGGATGCGGTGGG
CTCTATGGCTCGAGGAGGGCCTATTTCCCATGATTCCTTCATATTTGCATATACGATACAAGGCTGTTAG
AGAGATAATTGGAATTAATTTGACTGTAAACACAAAGATATTAGTACAAAATACGTGACGTAGAAAGTAA
TAATTTCTTGGGTAGTTTGCAGTTTTAAAATTATGTTTTAAAATGGACTATCATATGCTTACCGTAACTT
GAAAGTATTTCGATTTCTTGGCTTTATATATCTTGTGGAAAGGACGAAACACCGATAACTTCGTATAGCA
TACATTATACGAAGTTATGGTACCGATGCAGCTAGCCCGCGGATCTGCCGGTCTCCCTATAGTGAGTCGT
ATTAATTTCGATAAGCCAGGTTAACCTGCATTAATGAATCGGCCAACGCGCGGGGAGAGGCGGTTTGCGT
ATTGGGCGCTCTTCCGCTTCCTCGCTCACTGACTCGCTGCGCTCGGTCGTTCGGCTGCGGCGAGCGGTAT
CAGCTCACTCAAAGGCGGTAATACGGTTATCCACAGAATCAGGGGATAACGCAGGAAAGAACATGTGAGC
AAAAGGCCAGCAAAAGGCCAGGAACCGTAAAAAGGCCGCGTTGCTGGCGTTTTTCCATAGGCTCCGCCCC
CCTGACGAGCATCACAAAAATCGACGCTCAAGTCAGAGGTGGCGAAACCCGACAGGACTATAAAGATACC
AGGCGTTTCCCCCTGGAAGCTCCCTCGTGCGCTCTCCTGTTCCGACCCTGCCGCTTACCGGATACCTGTC
CGCCTTTCTCCCTTCGGGAAGCGTGGCGCTTTCTCAATGCTCACGCTGTAGGTATCTCAGTTCGGTGTAG
GTCGTTCGCTCCAAGCTGGGCTGTGTGCACGAACCCCCCGTTCAGCCCGACCGCTGCGCCTTATCCGGTA
ACTATCGTCTTGAGTCCAACCCGGTAAGACACGACTTATCGCCACTGGCAGCAGCCACTGGTAACAGGAT
TAGCAGAGCGAGGTATGTAGGCGGTGCTACAGAGTTCTTGAAGTGGTGGCCTAACTACGGCTACACTAGA
AGGACAGTATTTGGTATCTGCGCTCTGCTGAAGCCAGTTACCTTCGGAAAAAGAGTTGGTAGCTCTTGAT
CCGGCAAACAAACCACCGCTGGTAGCGGTGGTTTTTTTGTTTGCAAGCAGCAGATTACGCGCAGAAAAAA
AGGATCTCAAGAAGATCCTTTGATCTTTTCTACGGGGTCTGACGCTCAGTGGAACGAAAACTCACGTTAA
GGGATTTTGGTCATGAGATTATCAAAAAGGATCTTCACCTAGATCCTTTTAAATTAAAAATGAAGTTTTA
AATCAATCTAAAGTATATATGAGTAAACTTGGTCTGACAGTTACCAATGCTTAATCAGTGAGGCACCTAT
CTCAGCGATCTGTCTATTTCGTTCATCCATAGTTGCCTGACTCCCCGTCGTGTAGATAACTACGATACGG
GAGGGCTTACCATCTGGCCCCAGTGCTGCAATGATACCGCGAGACCCACGCTCACCGGCTCCAGATTTAT
CAGCAATAAACCAGCCAGCCGGAAGGGCCGAGCGCAGAAGTGGTCCTGCAACTTTATCCGCCTCCATCCA
GTCTATTAATTGTTGCCGGGAAGCTAGAGTAAGTAGTTCGCCAGTTAATAGTTTGCGCAACGTTGTTGCC
ATTGCTACAGGCATCGTGGTGTCACGCTCGTCGTTTGGTATGGCTTCATTCAGCTCCGGTTCCCAACGAT
CAAGGCGAGTTACATGATCCCCCATGTTGTGCAAAAAAGCGGTTAGCTCCTTCGGTCCTCCGATCGTTGT
CAGAAGTAAGTTGGCCGCAGTGTTATCACTCATGGTTATGGCAGCACTGCATAATTCTCTTACTGTCATG
CCATCCGTAAGATGCTTTTCTGTGACTGGTGAGTACTCAACCAAGTCATTCTGAGAATAGTGTATGCGGC
GACCGAGTTGCTCTTGCCCGGCGTCAATACGGGATAATACCGCGCCACATAGCAGAACTTTAAAAGTGCT
CATCATTGGAAAACGTTCTTCGGGGCGAAAACTCTCAAGGATCTTACCGCTGTTGAGATCCAGTTCGATG
TAACCCACTCGTGCACCCAACTGATCTTCAGCATCTTTTACTTTCACCAGCGTTTCTGGGTGAGCAAAAA
CAGGAAGGCAAAATGCCGCAAAAAAGGGAATAAGGGCGACACGGAAATGTTGAATACTCATACTCTTCCT
TTTTCAATATTATTGAAGCATTTATCAGGGTTATTGTCTCATGAGCGGATACATATTTGAATGTATTTAG
AAAAATAAACAAATAGGGGTTCCGCGCACATTTCCCCGAAAAGTGCCACCTGACGTCTAAGAAACCATTA
TTATCATGACATTAACCTATAAAAATAGGCGTATCACGAGGCCCTTTCGTCTCGCGCGTTTCGGTGATGA
CGGTGAAAACCTCTGACACATGCAGCTCCCGGAGACGGTCACAGCTTGTCTGTAAGCGGATGCCGGGAGC
AGACAAGCCCGTCAGGGCGCGTCAGCGGGTGTTGGCGGGTGTCGGGGCTGGCTTAACTATGCGGCATCAG
AGCAGATTGTACTGAGAGTGCACCATATGGACATATTGTCGTTAGAACGCGGCTACAATTAATACATAAC
CTTATGTATCATACACATACGATTTAGGTGACACTATA
